>Addgene plasmid #138235 | pFP.R365 | addgene full sequence | sequence record 273528 | Addgene NGS Result
TGCCACCTGACGTCTAAGAAAAGGAATATTCAGCAATTTGCCCGTGCCGAAGAAAGGCCCACCCGTGAAG
GTGAGCCAGTGAGTTGATTGCTACGTAATTAGTTAGTTAGCCCTTAGTGACTCGAATTCGCGGCCGCTTC
TAGAGTTATGACAACTTGACGGCTACATCATTCACTTTTTCTTCACAACCGGCACGGAACTCGCTCGGGC
TGGCCCCGGTGCATTTTTTAAATACCCGCGAGAAATAGAGTTGATCGTCAAAACCAACATTGCGACCGAC
GGTGGCGATAGGCATCCGGGTGGTGCTCAAAAGCAGCTTCGCCTGGCTGATACGTTGGTCCTCGCGCCAG
CTTAAGACGCTAATCCCTAACTGCTGGCGGAAAAGATGTGACAGACGCGACGGCGACAAGCAAACATGCT
GTGCGACGCTGGCGATATCAAAATTGCTGTCTGCCAGGTGATCGCTGATGTACTGACAAGCCTCGCGTAC
CCGATTATCCATCGGTGGATGGAGCGACTCGTTAATCGCTTCCATGCGCCGCAGTAACAATTGCTCAAGC
AGATTTATCGCCAGCAGCTCCGAATAGCGCCCTTCCCCTTGCCCGGCGTTAATGATTTGCCCAAACAGGT
CGCTGAAATGCGGCTGGTGCGCTTCATCCGGGCGAAAGAACCCCGTATTGGCAAATATTGACGGCCAGTT
AAGCCATTCATGCCAGTAGGCGCGCGGACGAAAGTAAACCCACTGGTGATACCATTCGCGAGCCTCCGGA
TGACGACCGTAGTGATGAATCTCTCCTGGCGGGAACAGCAAAATATCACCCGGTCGGCAAACAAATTCTC
GTCCCTGATTTTTCACCACCCCCTGACCGCGAATGGTGAGATTGAGAATATAACCTTTCATTCCCAGCGG
TCGGTCGATAAAAAAATCGAGATAACCGTTGGCCTCAATCGGCGTTAAACCCGCCACCAGATGGGCATTA
AACGAGTATCCCGGCAGCAGGGGATCATTTTGCGCTTCAGCCATACTTTTCATACTCCCGCCATTCAGAG
AAGAAACCAATTGTCCATATTGCATCAGACATTGCCGTCACTGCGTCTTTTACTGGCTCTTCTCGCTAAC
CAAACCGGTAACCCCGCTTATTAAAAGCATTCTGTAACAAAGCGGGACCAAAGCCATGACAAAAACGCGT
AACAAAAGTGTCTATAATCACGGCAGAAAAGTCCACATTGATTATTTGCACGGCGTCACACTTTGCTATG
CCATAGCATTTTTATCCATAAGATTAGCGGATCCTACCTGACGCTTTTTATCGCAACTCTCTACTGTTTC
TCCATTACTAGAGATTAAAGAGGAGAAATACTAGATGGTGAGCAAGGGCGAAGAAGACAACATGGCCATC
ATCAAGGAGTTCATGCGCTTCAAGGTGCACATGGAGGGCTCCGTGAACGGCCACGAGTTCGAGATCGAGG
GCGAGGGCGAGGGCCGCCCCTACGAGGGCACCCAGACCGCCAAGCTGAAGGTGACCAAGGGTGGCCCCCT
GCCCTTCGCCTGGGACATCCTGTCCCCTCAGTTCATGTACGGCTCCAAGGCCTACGTGAAGCACCCCGCC
GACATCCCCGACTACTTGAAGCTGTCCTTCCCCGAGGGCTTCAAGTGGGAGCGCGTGATGAACTTCGAGG
ACGGCGGCGTGGTGACCGTGACCCAGGACTCCTCCTTGCAGGACGGCGAGTTCATCTACAAGGTGAAGCT
GCGCGGCACCAACTTCCCCTCCGACGGCCCCGTAATGCAGAAGAAGACCATGGGCTGGGAGGCCTCCTCC
GAGCGGATGTACCCCGAGGACCACGGTAAAGCGTGTCCCTTAAATGAACCTATCCTCCTGGCAGATGGCA
CATGGACTACCCATGGTGATGTCAAAATCGGGGACCAAGTTGCGAGTGTCGATGGCAACCCTTCCACAGT
CACCGGCATATTTCCGCAAGGCGTCCGTGATGTTTATCGCGTGACGTTTGAAGATGGTAGATATGTCGAT
TGTGCAGGTGATCATCTATGGGAAGTGACCTCGAGAGGGTTTACGAAAGGCGAGAAGCGCCGCGTTATAG
ACACGTTCGAATTAAAAAGGCTGTCGGAGACCAAGCGTCATAAGAACGGTGTTCGTATCCCAGAAATCAC
CGGAGATGGTTCGGCCGGCAGTGCAGCGGGTTCGGGAGGCTGCGGTGTTTTTGTTAGAAATGTCGAAAAA
ATAGGAAACGCAGAATGTTTATGTATTATGGTTGACCACCCACGGCATCTTTACGTGACGCGCGGATATG
TGGCCACCCATAATACCGAGGTCGGCGCCCTGAAGGGCGAGATCAAGCAGAGGCTGAAGCTGAAGGACGG
CGGCCACTACGACGCTGAGGTCAAGACCACCTACAAGGCCAAGAAGCCCGTGCAGCTGCCCGGCGCCTAC
AACGTCAACATCAAGTTGGACATCACCTCCCACAACGAGGACTACACCATCGTGGAACAGTACGAACGCG
CCGAGGGCCGCCACTCCACCGGCGGCATGGACGAGCTGTACAAGCATCATCACCATCACCACTAATAATA
CTAGTAGCGGCCGCTGCAGGAGTCACTAAGGGTTAGTTAGTTAGATTAGCAGAAAGTCAAAAGCCTCCGA
CCGGAGGCTTTTGACTAAAACTTCCCTTGGGGTTATCATTGGGGCTCACTCAAAGGCGGTAATCAGATAA
AAAAAATCCTTAGCTTTCGCTAAGGATGATTTCTGCTAGAGATGGAATAGACTGGATGGAGGCGGATAAA
GTTGCAGGACCACTTCTGCGCTCGGCCCTTCCGGCTGGCTGGTTTATTGCTGATAAATCTGGAGCCGGTG
AGCGTGGGTCTCGCGGTATCATTGCAGCACTGGGGCCAGATGGTAAGCCCTCCCGTATCGTAGTTATCTA
CACGACGGGGAGTCAGGCAACTATGGATGAACGAAATAGACAGATCGCTGAGATAGGTGCCTCACTGATT
AAGCATTGGTAACTGTCAGACCAAGTTTACTCATATATACTTTAGATTGATTTAAAACTTCATTTTTAAT
TTAAAAGGATCTAGGTGAAGATCCTTTTTGATAATCTCATGACCAAAATCCCTTAACGTGAGTTTTCGTT
CCACTGAGCGTCAGACCCCTTAATAAGATGATCTTCTTGAGATCGTTTTGGTCTGCGCGTAATCTCTTGC
TCTGAAAACGAAAAAACCGCCTTGCAGGGCGGTTTTCGAAGGTTCTCTGAGCTACCAACTCTTTGAACCG
AGGTAACTGGCTTGGAGGAGCGCAGTCACCAAAACTTGTCCTTTCAGTTTAGCCTTAACCGGCGCATGAC
TTCAAGACTAACTCCTCTAAATCAATTACCAGTGGCTGCTGCCAGTGGTGCTTTTGCATGTCTTTCCGGG
TTGGACTCAAGACGATAGTTACCGGATAAGGCGCAGCGGTCGGACTGAACGGGGGGTTCGTGCATACAGT
CCAGCTTGGAGCGAACTGCCTACCCGGAACTGAGTGTCAGGCGTGGAATGAGACAAACGCGGCCATAACA
GCGGAATGACACCGGTAAACCGAAAGGCAGGAACAGGAGAGCGCACGAGGGAGCCGCCAGGGGGAAACGC
CTGGTATCTTTATAGTCCTGTCGGGTTTCGCCACCACTGATTTGAGCGTCAGATTTCGTGATGCTTGTCA
GGGGGGCGGAGCCTATGGAAAAACGGCTTTGCCGCGGCCCTCTCACTTCCCTGTTAAGTATCTTCCTGGC
ATCTTCCAGGAAATCTCCGCCCCGTTCGTAAGCCATTTCCGCTCGCCGCAGTCGAACGACCGAGCGTAGC
GAGTCAGTGAGCGAGGAAGCGGAATATATCCTGTATCACATATTCTGCTGACGCACCGGTGCAGCCTTTT
TTCTCCTGCCACATGAAGCACTTCACTGACACCCTCATCAGTGCCAACATAGTAAGCCAGTATACACTCC
GCTAGCGCTGAGGTCTGCCTCGTGAAGAAGGTGTTGCTGACTCATACCAGGCCTGAATCGCCCCATCATC
CAGCCAGAAAGTGAGGGAGCCACGGTTGATGAGAGCTTTGTTGTAGGTGGACCAGTTGGTGATTTTGAAC
TTTTGCTTTGCCACGGAACGGTCTGCGTTGTCGGGAAGATGCGTGATCTGATCCTTCAACTCAGCAAAAG
TTCGATTTATTCAACAAAGCCACGTTGTGTCTCAAAATCTCTGATGTTACATTGCACAAGATAAAAATAT
ATCATCATGAACAATAAAACTGTCTGCTTACATAAACAGTAATACAAGGGGTGTTTACTAGAGGAGATTC
TCATGTTTGACAGCTTATCATCGATAAGCTTTAATGCGGTAGTTTATCACAGTTAAATTGCTAACGCAGT
CAGGCACCGTGTATGAAATCTAACAATGCGCTCATCGTCATTCTCGGCACCGTCACCCTGGACGCTGTAG
GCATAGGCTTGGTTATGCCGGTACTGCCGGGCCTCTTGCGGGATATCGTCCATTCCGACAGTATTGCCAG
TCACTATGGCGTGCTGCTTGCGCTCTATGCGTTGATGCAATTTCTTTGCGCACCCGTTCTCGGAGCCCTG
TCCGACCGCTTTGGCCGCCGTCCAGTCCTGCTCGCTTCGCTCCTTGGAGCCACTATCGACTACGCGATCA
TGGCGACCACACCCGTCCTGTGGATTCTCTACGCCGGACGCATCGTGGCGGGCATCACGGGTGCCACAGG
TGCGGTTGCTGGTGCCTATATCGCCGACATCACCGATGGGGAAGATCGGGCTCGCCACTTCGGGCTCATG
AGCGCTTGTTTCGGCGTGGGTATGGTGGCAGGCCCCGTGGCCGGGGGACTGTTGGGTGCCATCTCCTTGC
ATGCACCATTCCTTGCGGCGGCGGTGCTCAACGGCCTCAACCTCCTCCTGGGCTGCTTCCTTATGCAGGA
ATCGCATAAGGGAGAGCGCCGTCCGATGCCCTTGCGTGCCTTCAATCCAGTCAGCTCCTTCCGGTGGGCG
CGGGGCATGACTATCGTCGCCGCACTTATGACTGTTTTCTTTATCATGCAACTCGTAGGACAGGTTCCGG
CAGCGCTCTGGGTCATTTTCGGCGAGGACCGCTTTCGCTGGAGCGCGACGATGATCGGCCTGTCGCTTGC
GGTATTCGGAATCTTGCACGCCCTCGCTCAAGCCTTCGTCACGGGCCCCGCCACCAAACGTTTCGGCGAG
AAGCAGGCCATTATCGCGGGCATGGCGGCCGACGCGCTGGGCTACGTCTTGCTGGCGTTCGCGACGCGCG
GCTGGATGGCCTTCCCCATTATGATTCTTCTCGCTTCCGGCGGCATCGGTATGCCCGCGTTGCAGGCCAT
GCTGTCCCGCCAAGTAGATGACGACCATCAGGGACAGCTTCAAGGGTCGCTCGCGGCTCTTACCAGCCTC
ACTTCGATCATTGGACCGCTGATCGTCACGGCGATTTATGCCGCCTCGGCGAGCACATGGAACGGGTTGG
CATGGATTGTAGGTGCCGCCCTTTACCTTGTCTGCCTCCCCGCGTTGCGTCGCGGTGCATGGAGCCGGGC
CACCTCGACCTAATAATACTAGCTCCGGCAAAAAAACGGGCAAGGTGTCACCACCCTGCCCTTTTTCTTT
AAAACCGAAAAGATTACTTCGCGTT
Features (pLannotate 1.2.2; 16 found; start..end, strand, type, name):
     48..77      -  terminator     T3Te terminator: phage T3 early transcription terminator
    124..145     +  misc_feature   BioBrick prefix: BioBrick prefix for parts that do not start with "ATG"
    146..1024    -  CDS            araC: L-arabinose regulatory protein; araC
   1051..1335    +  promoter       araBAD promoter: araBAD; promoter of the L-arabinose operon of E. coli; the araC regulatory gene is transcribed in the opposite direction (Guzman et al., 1995)
   1365..1841    +  CDS            mCherry (fragment): monomeric derivative of DsRed fluorescent protein (Shaner et al., 2004) mammalian codon-optimized
   2326..2564    +  CDS            mCherry (fragment): monomeric derivative of DsRed fluorescent protein (Shaner et al., 2004) mammalian codon-optimized
   2589..2609    +  misc_feature   BioBrick suffix: universal suffix for all parts
   2645..2676    +  terminator     tonB terminator: bidirectional E. coli tonB-P14 transcription terminator
   2723..2763    -  terminator     bacterial terminator (fragment): putative bacterial transcription terminator
   2776..3021    +  CDS            bla(M) (fragment): β-lactamase lacking the signal sequence; bla(M); allows cytosolic expression of β-lactamase
   3187..3731    +  rep_origin     p15A ori: Plasmids containing the medium-copy-number p15A origin of replication can be propagated in E. coli cells that contain a second plasmid with the ColE1 origin.
   3819..3874    +  rep_origin     RSF ori (fragment): Plasmids containing the RSF 1030 origin of replication can be propagated in E. coli cells that contain additional plasmids with compatible origins.
   3973..3999    -  misc_feature   bom (fragment): basis of mobility region from pBR322
   4347..4375    +  promoter       tet promoter: E. coli promoter for tetracycline efflux protein gene
   4423..5611    +  CDS            TcR (fragment): tetracycline efflux protein; tet; confers resistance to tetracycline
   5624..5683    +  terminator     his operon terminator: This putative transcriptin terminator from the E. coli his operon has a 2-bp deletion introduced during synthesis. Its efficiency has not been determined.
