[The description below was written by a language model from this plasmid's Addgene catalogue record and pLannotate feature annotations shown in this document.]
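Description:
pFP.R365 is a 5.7 kb bacterial expression plasmid for synthetic biology work, built on the BioBrick vector pSB3T5. It replicates in E. coli from a p15A origin, which keeps it at low to medium copy and makes it compatible with ColE1-type plasmids. Selection is by tetracycline resistance, provided by a TcR efflux gene driven by its own tet promoter. The cloning region lies between the BioBrick prefix and suffix and is insulated from the backbone by transcription terminators (T3Te, tonB, his operon and others). The annotation also picks up short fragments of β-lactamase, RSF ori and bom, which appear to be backbone remnants rather than functional elements.

The payload is an arabinose-inducible reporter module. The araC regulator gene is encoded on the reverse strand and, according to the record, is expressed from a promoter called iPC. It controls the divergently oriented araBAD promoter, so the downstream reporter is transcribed in response to L-arabinose. That reporter is a single open reading frame in which mCherry is divided into an N-terminal and a C-terminal fragment, both annotated in the feature table. The unannotated gap of roughly 480 bp between them corresponds to the catalogued EP-Pri artificial mini-intein. The insert name indicates short flanking residues at the junctions (HGK and TEV), and a C-terminal 6xHis tag follows.

Because the intein is fused in cis, protein splicing should remove it and join the two mCherry halves, so red fluorescence serves as a readout of intein activity. The plasmid belongs to a set of constructs used to characterise a library of orthogonal split inteins.
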