Addgene plasmid #138235: pFP.R365
Purpose: Expresses the split mCherry reporter interrupted by the EP-Pri artificially mini-intein (in cis)
Depositing lab: Baojun Wang. Depositing organization: University of Edinburgh. Publication: An expanded library of orthogonal split inteins enables modular multi-peptide assemblies. Pinto F, Thornton EL, Wang B. Nat Commun. 2020 Mar 23;11(1):1529. doi: 10.1038/s41467-020-15272-2. PubMed 32251274.
Backbone
  Vector backbone: pSB3T5
  Backbone manufacturer: BioBrick vector, IGEM registry
  Backbone size w/o insert (bp): 3252
  Total vector size (bp): 5695
  Vector type: Bacterial Expression, Synthetic Biology
Growth in bacteria
  Bacterial resistance: Tetracycline, 10 μg/mL
  Growth temperature: 37°C
  Growth strain: DH5alpha
  Copy number: Low Copy
Gene/Insert 1
  Gene/Insert name: araC
  Insert size (bp): 930
  Entrez Gene: araC (a.k.a. b0064, ECK0065)
  Promoter: iPC
  Cloning method: Gibson Cloning
  Sequencing primers: 5′ VF2 - TGCCACCTGACGTCTAAGAA
Gene/Insert 2
  Gene/Insert name: mCherryN(HGK).EP-Pri*.(TEV)mCherryC.H6
  Species: Synthetic
  Insert size (bp): 1221
  Promoter: P(araBAD)
  Tag / fusion protein: 6xHis (C terminal on insert)
  Cloning method: Gibson Cloning
  Sequencing primers: 5′ araC_F2 - AACCCACTGGTGATACCATTCG; 3′ VR - ATTACCGCCTTTGAGTGAGC
Terms and licenses: Academic/Nonprofit Terms; Industry Terms: Not Available to Industry
How to cite: pFP.R365 was a gift from Baojun Wang (Addgene plasmid # 138235 ; http://n2t.net/addgene:138235 ; RRID:Addgene_138235)
